>Addgene plasmid #104340 | pSSN6 | addgene full sequence | sequence record 200284 | Addgene NGS Result
TCGCGCGTTTCGGTGATGACGGTGAAAACCTCTGACACATGCAGCTCCCGGAGACGGTCACAGCTTGTCT
GTAAGCGGATGCCGGGAGCAGACAAGCCCGTCAGGGCGCGTCAGCGGGTGTTGGCGGGTGTCGGGGCTGG
CTTAACTATGCGGCATCAGAGCAGATTGTACTGAGAGTGCACCATAGATCACGACATTACTATATATATA
ATATAGGAAGCATTTAATAGAACAGCATCGTAATATATGTGTACTTTGCAGTTATGACGCCAGATGGCAG
TAGTGGAAGATATTCTTTATTGAAAAATAGCTTGTCACCTTACGTACAATCTTGATCCGGAGCTTTTCTT
TTTTTGCCGATTAAGAATTAATTCGGTCGAAAAAAGAAAAGGAGAGGGCCAAGAGGGAGGGCATTGGTGA
CTATTGAGCACGTGAGTATACGTGATTAAGCACACAAAGGCAGCTTGGAGTATGTCTGTTATTAATTTCA
CAGGTAGTTCTGGTCCATTGGTGAAAGTTTGCGGCTTGCAGAGCACAGAGGCCGCAGAATGTGCTCTAGA
TTCCGATGCTGACTTGCTGGGTATTATATGTGTGCCCAATAGAAAGAGAACAATTGACCCGGTTATTGCA
AGGAAAATTTCAAGTCTTGTAAAAGCATATAAAAATAGTTCAGGCACTCCGAAATACTTGGTTGGCGTGT
TTCGTAATCAACCTAAGGAGGATGTTTTGGCTCTGGTCAATGATTACGGCATTGATATCGTCCAACTGCA
TGGAGATGAGTCGTGGCAAGAATACCAAGAGTTCCTCGGTTTGCCAGTTATTAAAAGACTCGTATTTCCA
AAAGACTGCAACATACTACTCAGTGCAGCTTCACAGAAACCTCATTCGTTTATTCCCTTGTTTGATTCAG
AAGCAGGTGGGACAGGTGAACTTTTGGATTGGAACTCGATTTCTGACTGGGTTGGAAGGCAAGAGAGCCC
CGAAAGCTTACATTTTATGTTAGCTGGTGGACTGACGCCAGAAAATGTTGGTGATGCGCTTAGATTAAAT
GGCGTTATTGGTGTTGATGTAAGCGGAGGTGTGGAGACAAATGGTGTAAAAGACTCTAACAAAATAGCAA
ATTTCGTCAAAAATGCTAAGAAATAGGTTATTACTGAGTAGTATTTATTTAAGTATTGTTTGTGCACTTG
CCGATCTATGCGGTGTGAAATACCGCACAGATGCGTAAGGAGAAAATACCGCATCAGGAAATTGTAAGCG
TTAATATTTTGTTAAAATTCGCGTTAAATTTTTGTTAAATCAGCTCATTTTTTAACCAATAGGCCGAAAT
CGGCAAAATCCCTTATAAATCAAAAGAATAGACCGAGATAGGGT
[37 nt withheld, positions 1375-1411]
AAAGAACGTGGACTCCAACGTCAAAGG
[49 nt withheld, positions 1439-1487]
T
[91 nt withheld, positions 1489-1579]
G
[124 nt withheld, positions 1581-1704]
CCATTCGCCATTCAGGCTGCGCAACTGTTGGGAAGGGCGATCGGTGCGGGCCTCTTCGCTATTACGCCAG
CTGGCGAAAGGGGGATGTGCTGCAAGGCGATTAAGTTGGGTAACGCCAGGGTTTTCCCAGTCACGACGTT
GTAAAACGACGGCCAGTGAATTGTAATACGACTCACTATAGGGCGAATTGGAGCTCCACCGCGGTGGCGG
CCGCTCTAGAACTAGTGGATCCCGAAGATAAAAACTAAAGCACATCCGATCTGAGTTTTGAGCTGGGCGG
CAAAAACAAAACTGTCAGTGGCTGGCTGATACAGGGCACGTGAGAGGTCACTGAGGACGAAGGGTGCGGC
TCACCCGGATTGGCTGAGTCACCTTCATCGCGTCCACGTCACTCCTCGTTCGCTTTTTTTTTCCCTTTTC
TTCTTTTGTGCACCACTCAGGGCACGAGAAAAGCTTATTTTTTTCGTGCACACTCCGTTCTTAGTGGTTG
TTCCACATCTTTTTTGTGCTTGTGCGTTTGCCAATGCTAAAATGGAAATTGCCTTATAACGTGGGCCATG
TCATGCCGTGTCCTCTCGTTTCGTAAAACTTACCACACGTACCGGACTGTTCCGTCCTGTCTCGTATCGC
ACGGGTGCCGTATCGGCTCTAATTATTTTATCTCTCTATTTTCTTTCTTTTCTCTGCGCTACTCCTTTCT
CGATCGTTGCTACTCCCGTCGCTAGCCACTGGTCTCCCGCGTACTGTACTCCATCTTTTTTTGGCGTTTT
TCCCCTATCCAACTCGAACAAGGTTTGTTTAAATTTATTTTATTTTTCTTTTCTTCGGTCGGTCGTTCTT
TTCCCTTCCGATTATCAAAGCAAAAGCGCATTTTTTTCTTTGTCTTTTTGTTTTTTGTTTCCTGTTCTCT
GTTTTTTTACAAACCACGTCAGGAGTTCAATTGAGAGAACTAGAATCAACAAAGCCAAATACGACAACGT
CACTAGTCTTTGAACCAGAGGCGTATTCCCGTTACCTCTTTTCCCATATTTCTGTTTTTCTTTTTCACTG
CTATAAGCCTTTAGACTAGTACTACAACTACAACAGCAACAACAACAAACAAAACACGACTGGAAAAAAA
AAATTAGGAAAAATGAATCCGGGCGGTGAACAAACAATAATGGAACAACCCGCTCAACAGCAACAACAAC
AGCAACAACAACAGCAGCAACAGCAACAGCAGGCAGCAGTTCCTCAGCAGCCACTCGACCAATTAACACA
ATCAACTGCGGAAACTTGGCTCTCCATTGCTTCTTTGGCAGAAACCCTTGGTGATGGCGACAGGGCCGCA
ATGGCATATGACGCCACTTTACAGTTCAATCCCTCATCTGCAAAGGCTTTAACATCCTTGGCTCACTTGT
ACCGTTCCAGAGACATGTTCCAAAGAGCTGCAGAATTATATGAAAGAGCACTTTTGGTAAATCCCGAACT
ATCAGATGTGTGGGCTACTTTAGGTCATTGTTATCTGATGCTGGATGATCTGCAAAGAGCTTACAATGCC
TATCAACAGGCTCTCTACCACCTCAGTAATCCCAACGTACCGAAATTATGGCATGGAATCGGCATTCTTT
ATGACAGATATGGTTCGCTCGACTATGCCGAAGAAGCTTTTGCCAAAGTTTTGGAATTGGACCCTCATTT
TGAAAAGGCAAACGAAATTTACTTCAGACTAGGTATTATTTATAAACATCAGGGTAAATGGTCTCAAGCT
TTGGAATGCTTCAGATACATTCTCCCTCAACCTCCTGCTCCCTTGCAGGAGTGGGACATATGGTTTCAGT
TGGGTAGTGTTTTGGAGAGTATGGGAGAGTGGCAAGGTGCGAAGGAAGCCTACGAGCATGTCTTGGCTCA
AAATCAACATCATGCCAAAGTATTACAACAATTAGGTTGTCTTTACGGTATGAGTAACGTACAATTTTAT
GACCCTCAAAAGGCATTGGATTATCTTCTAAAGTCGTTAGAAGCAGATCCCTCCGATGCCACTACATGGT
ACCATCTCGGTAGAGTGCATATGATTAGAACAGATTATACTGCCGCATATGATGCTTTCCAACAAGCTGT
TAATAGAGATTCAAGAAACCCTATCTTTTGGTGCTCAATCGGTGTTTTATATTACCAAATTTCTCAATAC
AGAGACGCCTTAGACGCGTACACAAGAGCCATAAGATTAAATCCTTATATTAGTGAAGTTTGGTACGATC
TAGGTACTCTTTACGAAACTTGTAACAACCAATTATCTGACGCCCTTGATGCGTATAAGCAAGCTGCAAG
ACTGGACGTAAATAATGTTCACATAAGAGAAAGATTAGAAGCTTTAACAAAGCAGTTAGAAAACCCAGGC
AATATAAACAAATCGAACGGTGCGCCAACGAATGCCTCTCCTGCCCCACCTCCTGTGATTTTACAACCTA
CCTTACAACCTAATGATCAAGGAAATCCTTTGAACACTAGAATTTCAGCCCAATCTGCCAATGCTACTGC
TTCAATGGTACAACAACAGCATCCTGCTCAACAAACGCCTATTAACTCTTCTGCAACAATGTACAGTAAT
GGAGCTTCCCCTCAATTACAAGCTCAAGCTCAAGCTCAAGCTCAAGCACAAGCTCAAGCACAAGCACAAG
CTCAAGCACAAGCACAAGCACAAGCGCAAGCACAAGCACAAGCACAGGCGCAAGCACAGGCACAAGCACA
AGCACAAGCACATGCACAAGCGCAAGCACAAGCACAAGCACAGGCACAAGCACAAGCACAGGCGCAGGCA
CAACAACAACAACAACAACAACAACAACAACAACAACAACAACAACAACAACAACAACAACAACAACAAC
AACAACAACAACAGCAGCAGCAATTACAGCCCCTACCAAGACAACAGCTGCAGCAAAAGGGAGTTTCTGT
GCAAATGTTAAATCCTCAACAAGGGCAACCATATATCACACAGCCAACAGTCATACAAGCTCACCAACTG
CAACCATTTTCTACACAAGCTATGGAACATCCGCAAAGCTCTCAACTGCCACCTCAACAGCAACAACTAC
AATCTGTTCAACATCCACAACAACTTCAAGGCCAGCCTCAAGCCCAAGCTCCCCAACCTTTAATCCAGCA
TAACGTGGAACAGAACGTTTTACCTCAAAAGAGATACATGGAAGGTGCAATCCACACTTTAGTAGATGCC
GCCGTATCCAGTAGCACCCACACAGAGAATAACACAAAGTCTCCTCGTCAACCAACCCATGCCATTCCAA
CGCAAGCTCCCGCAACAGGAATAACGAACGCTGAACCACAGGTAAAGAAGCAAAAGTTGAACTCTCCAAA
TTCAAACATCAACAAATTAGTAAATACTGCTACTTCCATTGAAGAAAATGCAAAATCTGAGGTGAGCAAC
CAATCGCCAGCAGTAGTGGAGTCTAATACCAATAATACTTCACAAGAAGAAAAACCTGTAAAAGCAAACT
CAATACCTTCAGTAATTGGCGCACAGGAACCTCCACAGGAAGCTAGTCCTGCTGAAGAAGCTACCAAAGC
AGCTTCTGTTTCTCCTTCTACAAAACCGCTTAATACGGAACCAGAGTCATCTAGTGTCCAACCAACTGTA
TCATCAGAAAGTTCAACAACAAAAGCAAATGACCAAAGCACTGCTGAGACCATAGAACTTTCTACTGCTA
CTGTTCCTGCAGAAGCAAGCCCTGTAGAAGACGAAGTAAGACAGCATTCTAAAGAGGAAAACGGCACAAC
TGAAGCATCTGCACCTTCTACTGAAGAGGCGGAGCCAGCAGCTTCCAGAGATGCTGAAAAACAACAAGAT
GAAACCGCTGCTACAACGATAACTGTAATCAAACCTACTTTGGAAACAATGGAAACAGTGAAAGAGGAGG
CCAAAATGCGTGAGGAAGAGCAAACATCTCAAGAAAAATCCCCACAGGAGAACACACTTCCAAGAGAAAA
TGTAGTAAGGCAAGTGGAAGAAGATGAAAACTACGACGACTAAAAAGTTTGCATTCAAAAAATTAATCTA
CTAATTTATAATCAACGAGAAATGTTGTGTAGCTCACAATTCATTCATTATGTTGTGGATACATATATAA
ATAAAGAAAAGGCTAAAAAAAAAGGTGGGTAACGTGAATTAGGTTATTTTTCATATATGCACATGTAAAT
ATATGCGTATATAAATATATTATTATTTGTATCATTACATACTTAAAATCTATTATTGCTTAAAAGGTTT
TCCCGATGAGCATATGTAATAATATTGGGAATTAAGGTGCATTTTCGTATCCTTCATTGTGTATCTACAA
TCTCTTCAAGAAATTCCCTTATTTGCTTTAAAACGGTTTCCCTTGTTGAATCCGATACCATTTCTAGAAA
AAAAAATTCCACTGTTAGTAACGTTCTCTTTTCAATAAATTTAGGATCCCCCGGGCTGCAGGAATTCGAT
ATCAAGCTTATCGATACCGTCGACCTCGAGGGGGGGCCCGGTACCAGCTTTTGTTCCCTTTAGTGAGGGT
TAATTTCGAGCTTGGCGTAATCATGGTCATAGCTGTTTCCTGTGTGAAATTGTTATCCGCTCACAATTCC
ACACAACATACGAGCCGGAAGCATAAAGTGTAAAGCCTGGGGTGCCTAATGAGTGAGCTAACTCACATTA
ATTGCGTTGCGCTCACTGCCCGCTTTCCAGTCGGGAAACCTGTCGTGCCAGCTGCATTAATGAATCGGCC
AACGCGCGGGGAGAGGCGGTTTGCGTATTGGGCGCTCTTCCGCTTCCTCGCTCACTGACTCGCTGCGCTC
GGTCGTTCGGCTGCGGCGAGCGGTATCAGCTCACTCAAAGGCGGTAATACGGTTATCCACAGAATCAGGG
GATAACGCAGGAAAGAACATGTGAGCAAAAGGCCAGCAAAAGGCCAGGAACCGTAAAAAGGCCGCGTTGC
TGGCGTTTTTCCATAGGCTCCGCCCCCCTGACGAGCATCACAAAAATCGACGCTCAAGTCAGAGGTGGCG
AAACCCGACAGGACTATAAAGATACCAGGCGTTTCCCCCTGGAAGCTCCCTCGTGCGCTCTCCTGTTCCG
ACCCTGCCGCTTACCGGATACCTGTCCGCCTTTCTCCCTTCGGGAAGCGTGGCGCTTTCTCATAGCTCAC
GCTGTAGGTATCTCAGTTCGGTGTAGGTCGTTCGCTCCAAGCTGGGCTGTGTGCACGAACCCCCCGTTCA
GCCCGACCGCTGCGCCTTATCCGGTAACTATCGTCTTGAGTCCAACCCGGTAAGACACGACTTATCGCCA
CTGGCAGCAGCCACTGGTAACAGGATTAGCAGAGCGAGGTATGTAGGCGGTGCTACAGAGTTCTTGAAGT
GGTGGCCTAACTACGGCTACACTAGAAGAACAGTATTTGGTATCTGCGCTCTGCTGAAGCCAGTTACCTT
CGGAAAAAGAGTTGGTAGCTCTTGATCCGGCAAACAAACCACCGCTGGTAGCGGTGGTTTTTTTGTTTGC
AAGCAGCAGATTACGCGCAGAAAAAAAGGATCTCAAGAAGATCCTTTGATCTTTTCTACGGGGTCTGACG
CTCAGTGGAACGAAAACTCACGTTAAGGGATTTTGGTCATGAGATTATCAAAAAGGATCTTCACCTAGAT
CCTTTTAAATTAAAAATGAAGTTTTAAATCAATCTAAAGTATATATGAGTAAACTTGGTCTGACAGTTAC
CAATGCTTAATCAGTGAGGCACCTATCTCAGCGATCTGTCTATTTCGTTCATCCATAGTTGCCTGACTCC
CCGTCGTGTAGATAACTACGATACGGGAGGGCTTACCATCTGGCCCCAGTGCTGCAATGATACCGCGAGA
CCCACGCTCACCGGCTCCAGATTTATCAGCAATAAACCAGCCAGCCGGAAGGGCCGAGCGCAGAAGTGGT
CCTGCAACTTTATCCGCCTCCATCCAGTCTATTAATTGTTGCCGGGAAGCTAGAGTAAGTAGTTCGCCAG
TTAATAGTTTGCGCAACGTTGTTGCCATTGCTACAGGCATCGTGGTGTCACGCTCGTCGTTTGGTATGGC
TTCATTCAGCTCCGGTTCCCAACGATCAAGGCGAGTTACATGATCCCCCATGTTGTGCAAAAAAGCGGTT
AGCTCCTTCGGTCCTCCGATCGTTGTCAGAAGTAAGTTGGCCGCAGTGTTATCACTCATGGTTATGGCAG
CACTGCATAATTCTCTTACTGTCATGCCATCCGTAAGATGCTTTTCTGTGACTGGTGAGTACTCAACCAA
GTCATTCTGAGAATAGTGTATGCGGCGACCGAGTTGCTCTTGCCCGGCGTCAATACGGGATAATACCGCG
CCACATAGCAGAACTTTAAAAGTGCTCATCATTGGAAAACGTTCTTCGGGGCGAAAACTCTCAAGGATCT
TACCGCTGTTGAGATCCAGTTCGATGTAACCCACTCGTGCACCCAACTGATCTTCAGCATCTTTTACTTT
CACCAGCGTTTCTGGGTGAGCAAAAACAGGAAGGCAAAATGCCGCAAAAAAGGGAATAAGGGCGACACGG
AAATGTTGAATACTCATACTCTTCCTTTTTCAATATTATTGAAGCATTTATCAGGGTTATTGTCTCATGA
GCGGATACATATTTGAATGTATTTAGAAAAATAAACAAATAGGGGTTCCGCGCACATTTCCCCGAAAAGT
GCCACCTGGGTCCTTTTCATCACGTGCTATAAAAATAATTATAATTTAAATTTTTTAATATAAATATATA
AATTAAAAATAGAAAGTAAAAAAAGAAATTAAAGAAAAAATAGTTTTTGTTTTCCGAAGATGTAAAAGAC
TCTAGGGGGATCGCCAACAAATACTACCTTTTATCTTGCTCTTCCTGCTCTCAGGTATTAATGCCGAATT
GTTTCATCTTGTCTGTGTAGAAGACCACACACGAAAATCCTGTGATTTTACATTTTACTTATCGTTAATC
GAATGTATATCTATTTAATCTGCTTTTCTTGTCTAATAAATATATATGTAAAGTACGCTTTTTGTTGAAA
TTTTTTAAACCTTTGTTTATTTTTTTTTCTTCATTCCGTAACTCTTCTACCTTCTTTATTTACTTTCTAA
AATCCAAATACAAAACATAAAAATAAATAAACACAGAGTAAATTCCCAAATTATTCCATCATTAAAAGAT
ACGAGGCGCGTGTAAGTTACAGGCAAGCGATCCGTCTAAGAAACCATTATTATCATGACATTAACCTATA
AAAATAGGCGTATCACGAGGCCCTTTCGTC
Features (pLannotate 1.2.2; 22 found; start..end, strand, type, name):
    137..186     +  misc_feature   bom (fragment): basis of mobility region from pBR322
    324..471     +  promoter       TRP1 promoter: S. cerevisiae TRP1
    472..1146    +  CDS            TRP1: phosphoribosylanthranilate isomerase, required for tryptophan biosynthesis; S. cerevisiae TRP1; yeast auxotrophic marker
   1197..1248    +  misc_feature   bom (fragment): basis of mobility region from pBR322
   1276..1704    -  rep_origin     f1 ori (sequence partly withheld): f1 bacteriophage origin of replication; arrow indicates direction of (+) strand synthesis
   1708..1865    -  CDS            lacZα (fragment): LacZα fragment of β-galactosidase; lacZ fragment
   1868..1886    +  promoter       T7 promoter: promoter for bacteriophage T7 RNA polymerase
   1895..1937    +  misc_feature   MCS (fragment): pBluescript multiple cloning site
   2777..2797    +  CDS            VN155(I152L) (fragment): improved N-terminal fragment of mVenus for use in bimolecular fluorescence complementation (BiFC) (Kodama and Hu, 2010)
   2837..5734    +  CDS            CYC8: CYC8_YEAST - Also known as CRT8, SSN6. Experimental evidence at protein level: Swiss-Prot protein existence level 1. Acts as component of the CYC8-TUP1 corepressor complex which is involved in the repression of many genes in a wide variety of physiological processes including heme-regulated and catabolite repressed genes. May also be involved in the derepression of at least some target genes. The complex is recruited to target genes by interaction with DNA-bound transcriptional repressors, like MATALPHA2, MIG1, RFX1 and SKO1. The complex recruits histone deacetylases to produce a repressive ch
   6031..6135    -  CDS            SUS1 (fragment): SUS1_YEAST - Experimental evidence at protein level: Swiss-Prot protein existence level 1. Involved in mRNA export coupled transcription activation by association with both the TREX-2 and the SAGA complexes. The transcription regulatory histone acetylation (HAT) complex SAGA is involved in RNA polymerase II-dependent regulation of approximately 10% of yeast genes. At the promoters, SAGA is required for recruitment of the basal transcription machinery. It influences RNA polymerase II transcriptional activity through different activities such as TBP interaction (SPT3, SPT8 and SPT20) and promote
   6158..6229    +  misc_feature   MCS (fragment): pBluescript multiple cloning site
   6241..6259    -  promoter       T3 promoter: promoter for bacteriophage T3 RNA polymerase
   6304..6320    -  protein_bind   lac operator: The lac repressor binds to the lac operator to inhibit transcription in E. coli. This inhibition can be relieved by adding lactose or isopropyl-β-D-thiogalactopyranoside (IPTG). lac repressor encoded by lacI
   6328..6358    -  promoter       lac promoter: promoter for the E. coli lac operon
   6373..6394    -  protein_bind   CAP binding site: CAP binding activates transcription in the presence of cAMP. E. coli catabolite activator protein
   6407..6499    -  CDS            lacI (fragment): lac repressor; lacI; The lac repressor binds to the lac operator to inhibit transcription in E. coli. This inhibition can be relieved by adding lactose or isopropyl-β-D-thiogalactopyranoside (IPTG).
   6682..7270    -  rep_origin     ori: high-copy-number ColE1/pMB1/pBR322/pUC origin of replication
   7441..8301    -  CDS            AmpR: β-lactamase; bla; confers resistance to ampicillin, carbenicillin, and related antibiotics
   8302..8406    -  promoter       AmpR promoter: bla
   8443..8946    +  misc_feature   CEN/ARS: S. cerevisiae CEN6 centromere fused to an autonomously replicating sequence
   9014..35      +  CDS            rop (fragment) (across the origin): Rop protein, which maintains plasmids at low copy number; rop
