[The description below was written by a language model from this plasmid's Addgene catalogue record and pLannotate feature annotations shown in this document.]
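Description:
pSSN6 is a yeast expression plasmid built on pRS314, a centromeric E. coli–S. cerevisiae shuttle vector. In yeast it is maintained through a CEN6/ARS element, which normally gives stable, low-copy inheritance, and it is selected by complementation of tryptophan auxotrophy through the TRP1 marker and its own promoter. In bacteria it replicates from a high-copy ColE1/pUC-type origin and confers ampicillin resistance through β-lactamase. The backbone also retains the usual pBluescript-derived elements: an f1 origin for single-stranded DNA production, an interrupted lacZα region with lac promoter and operator, and T7 and T3 promoters flanking the polylinker.

The insert, cloned between the NotI and EcoRI sites, carries S. cerevisiae SSN6 (also called CYC8, YBR112C). This gene encodes the partner of Tup1 in the Cyc8–Tup1 corepressor complex, which DNA-bound repressors recruit to silence many genes. The annotated coding sequence spans about 2.9 kb, but the full 9,014-nt sequence implies a cloned fragment larger than the listed insert size. There are roughly 900 bp of unannotated sequence upstream of the open reading frame, and the downstream sequence includes a fragment of the SUS1 gene. This suggests a genomic fragment with flanking regions, so expression may come from the native SSN6 promoter, but the record does not state which promoter drives the gene. A very short match to a Venus fragment upstream of the ORF is probably a spurious annotation. Full-plasmid sequencing found a P40Q variant in SSN6. The stated purpose is simply to express SSN6 in yeast, and the associated study concerns CUP9-mediated repression of the PTR2 peptide transporter.
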