Addgene plasmid #104340: pSSN6
Purpose: Express SSN6
Depositing lab: Alexander Varshavsky. Depositing organization: California Institute of Technology. Publication: Amino acids induce peptide uptake via accelerated degradation of CUP9, the transcriptional repressor of the PTR2 peptide transporter. Xia Z, Turner GC, Hwang CS, Byrd C, Varshavsky A. J Biol Chem. 2008 Oct 24;283(43):28958-68. doi: 10.1074/jbc.M803980200. Epub 2008 Aug 15. PubMed 18708352.
Backbone
  Vector backbone: pRS314
  Backbone size w/o insert (bp): 4783
  Vector type: Yeast Expression
  Selectable markers: TRP1
Growth in bacteria
  Bacterial resistance: Ampicillin, 100 μg/mL
  Growth temperature: 37°C
  Growth strain: DH5alpha
  Copy number: High Copy
Gene/Insert
  Gene/Insert name: SSN6 (alt names: CYC8; S000000316)
  Species: S. cerevisiae (budding yeast)
  Insert size (bp): 2901
  Entrez Gene: CYC8 (a.k.a. YBR112C, CRT8, SSN6)
  Cloning method: Restriction Enzyme; 5′ cloning site NotI (unknown if destroyed); 3′ cloning site EcoRI (unknown if destroyed)
  Sequencing primers: 5′ M13-forward; 3′ M13-reverse
Terms and licenses: Academic/Nonprofit Terms; Industry Terms: Not Available to Industry
Depositor comments: Addgene NGS result found SSN6 with P40Q variant.
How to cite: pSSN6 was a gift from Alexander Varshavsky (Addgene plasmid # 104340 ; http://n2t.net/addgene:104340 ; RRID:Addgene_104340)
